Addgene plasmid #84812: TF101-STTM-miR390
Purpose: Turning off/down miR390 in Soybean
Depositing lab: Guiliang Tang. Depositing organization: Michigan Technological University. Publication: Construction of short tandem target mimic (STTM) to block the functions of plant and animal microRNAs. Tang G, Yan J, Gu Y, Qiao M, Fan R, Mao Y, Tang X. Methods. 2012 Oct;58(2):118-25. doi: 10.1016/j.ymeth.2012.10.006. Epub 2012 Oct 23. PubMed 23098881.
Backbone
  Vector backbone: TF101
  Backbone manufacturer: Dr. Kang Wang at Iowa State University
  Vector type: Plant Expression
  Selectable markers: Basta
Growth in bacteria
  Bacterial resistance: Spectinomycin, 50 μg/mL
  Growth temperature: 37°C
  Growth strain: DH5alpha
  Copy number: High Copy
Gene/Insert
  Gene/Insert name: STTM-miR390
  Species: Synthetic
  Promoter: unknown
  Cloning method: Restriction Enzyme; 5′ cloning site PacI (unknown if destroyed); 3′ cloning site PacI (unknown if destroyed)
  Sequencing primers: 5′ SP6; 3′ T7
Terms and licenses: Academic/Nonprofit Terms; Industry Terms: Not Available to Industry
How to cite: TF101-STTM-miR390 was a gift from Guiliang Tang (Addgene plasmid # 84812 ; http://n2t.net/addgene:84812 ; RRID:Addgene_84812)
