[The description below was written by a language model from this plasmid's Addgene catalogue record and pLannotate feature annotations shown in this document.]
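Description:
TF101-STTM-miR390 is a plant expression binary vector built on the TF101 backbone and designed to switch off or reduce miR390 activity in soybean. Its architecture is that of an Agrobacterium T-DNA vector. Nopaline-type left and right border repeats delimit the transferred region. Outside the borders lie the pVS1 replication and stability functions (oriV, RepA, StaA), which maintain the plasmid in Agrobacterium. The same region carries a ColE1/pMB1-type origin with a bom site for high-copy propagation in E. coli, and an aadA gene conferring spectinomycin resistance for bacterial selection.

The payload is a synthetic short tandem target mimic (STTM) for miR390, cloned as a PacI fragment. An STTM is a non-coding transcript carrying two miRNA-binding sites that resist cleavage, so it sequesters the target microRNA and blocks its function. The catalogue lists the insert's promoter as unknown, and the STTM itself is not annotated in the feature table. The table does show a CaMV 35S promoter, preceded by a further 35S fragment that may represent a duplicated enhancer, followed after a short unannotated gap by the CaMV poly(A) signal. This layout is consistent with 35S-driven expression of the mimic.

This cassette is flanked by T7 and SP6 promoter sites, which serve as sequencing primer sites. It also carries a chloramphenicol resistance gene and fragments of a pUC-type origin, probably carried over from an intermediate cloning vector.

Also within the T-DNA, an enhanced 35S promoter with a TEV-type 5′ leader drives the bar gene. The encoded phosphinothricin acetyltransferase allows Basta (glufosinate) selection of transformed plants. The construct is intended for functional studies of miR390 by knockdown in transgenic soybean.
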