Features (pLannotate 1.2.2; 33 found; start..end, strand, type, name):
     66..411     +  promoter       CaMV 35S promoter: strong constitutive promoter from cauliflower mosaic virus
    363..409     +  promoter       minimal CaMV 35S promoter: minimal 35S promoter from cauliflower mosaic virus
    572..748     +  polyA_signal   CaMV poly(A) signal: cauliflower mosaic virus polyadenylation signal
   1310..1328    -  promoter       SP6 promoter: promoter for bacteriophage SP6 RNA polymerase
   1393..2052    -  CDS            CmR: chloramphenicol acetyltransferase; cat; confers resistance to chloramphenicol
   2053..2089    -  promoter       cat promoter (fragment): promoter of the E. coli cat gene encoding chloramphenicol acetyltransferase
   2089..2117    -  promoter       tet promoter: E. coli promoter for tetracycline efflux protein gene
   2179..2347    -  rep_origin     ori (fragment): high-copy-number ColE1/pMB1/pBR322/pUC origin of replication
   2357..2378    -  misc_feature   MCS (fragment): pUC18/19 multiple cloning site
   2409..2431    -  protein_bind   lac operator (fragment): The lac repressor binds to the lac operator to inhibit transcription in E. coli. This inhibition can be relieved by adding lactose or isopropyl-β-D-thiogalactopyranoside (IPTG). lac repressor encoded by lacI
   2435..2465    -  promoter       lac promoter: promoter for the E. coli lac operon
   2480..2501    -  protein_bind   CAP binding site: CAP binding activates transcription in the presence of cAMP. E. coli catabolite activator protein
   2514..2602    -  CDS            lacI (fragment): lac repressor; lacI; The lac repressor binds to the lac operator to inhibit transcription in E. coli. This inhibition can be relieved by adding lactose or isopropyl-β-D-thiogalactopyranoside (IPTG).
   2659..2683    +  misc_feature   RB T-DNA repeat: right border repeat from nopaline C58 T-DNA
   3053..3454    +  CDS            Y4CG_SINFN (fragment): Protein inferred from homology: Swiss-Prot protein existence level 3. From Sinorhizobium fredii (strain NBRC 101917 / NGR234).
   4014..4643    +  CDS            pVS1 StaA: stability protein from the Pseudomonas plasmid pVS1 (Heeb et al., 2000)
   5072..6145    +  CDS            pVS1 RepA: replication protein from the Pseudomonas plasmid pVS1 (Heeb et al., 2000)
   6211..6405    +  rep_origin     pVS1 oriV: origin of replication for the Pseudomonas plasmid pVS1 (Heeb et al., 2000)
   6608..6647    +  CDS            rop (fragment): Rop protein, which maintains plasmids at low copy number; rop
   6749..6889    +  misc_feature   bom: basis of mobility region from pBR322
   7075..7663    -  rep_origin     ori: high-copy-number ColE1/pMB1/pBR322/pUC origin of replication
   7909..8696    -  CDS            SmR (fragment): aminoglycoside adenylyltransferase (Murphy, 1985); aadA; confers resistance to spectinomycin and streptomycin
   8707..8763    -  CDS            GmR (fragment): gentamycin acetyltransferase; aacC1; confers resistance to gentamycin
   8939..8962    -  promoter       Pc promoter (fragment): intI1 (promoter lies within the coding sequence); class 1 integron promoter
   9221..9245    +  misc_feature   LB T-DNA repeat: left border repeat from nopaline C58 T-DNA
   9323..9477    -  CDS            lacZα (fragment): LacZα fragment of β-galactosidase; lacZ fragment
  10046..10594   -  CDS            bar: PAT_STRHY - Experimental evidence at protein level: Swiss-Prot protein existence level 1. Inactivates phosphinothricin (PPT) by transfer of an acetyl group from acetyl CoA. Can also acetylate demethylphosphinothricin but not PTT or glutamate. This enzyme is an effector of phosphinothricin tripeptide (PTT or bialaphos) resistance. From Streptomyces hygroscopicus. Introduced by genetic manipulation and expressed in glufosinate-tolerant maize by Dekalb Genetics.
  10669..10705   -  ncRNA          PK1-TEV CVMV: Accession: RF01102 - 5'-leader pseudoknot of TEV/CVMV
  10746..11417   -  promoter       CaMV 35S promoter (enhanced): cauliflower mosaic virus 35S promoter with a duplicated enhancer region
  11507..11537   -  misc_feature   MCS (fragment): pUC18/19 multiple cloning site
  11548..11589   -  rep_origin     ori (fragment): high-copy-number ColE1/pMB1/pBR322/pUC origin of replication
  11694..11712   +  promoter       T7 promoter: promoter for bacteriophage T7 RNA polymerase
  11781..15      +  promoter       CaMV 35S promoter (fragment) (across the origin): strong constitutive promoter from cauliflower mosaic virus
>Addgene plasmid #84812 | TF101-STTM-miR390 | addgene full sequence | sequence record 178184 | Addgene NGS Result
GACGCACAATCCCACCCCTACTCCAAAAATGTCAAAGATACTGTCTCAGAAGACCAAAGGGCTATTGAGA
CTTTTCAACAAAGGGTAATTTCGGGAAACCTCCTCGGATTCCATTGCCCAGCTATCTGTCACCTCATCGA
AAGGACAGTAGAAAAGGAAGGTGGCTCCTACAAATGCCATCATTGCGATAAAGGAAAGGCTATCATTCAA
GATGCCTCTGCCGACAGTGGTCCCAAAGATGGACCCCCACCCACGAGGAGCATCGTGGAAAAAGAAGACG
TTCCAACCACGTCTTCAAAGCAAGTGGATTGATGTGACATCTCCACTGACATAAGGGATGACGCACAACC
CCACTATCCTTCGCAAGACCCTTCCTCTATATAAGGAAGTTCATTTCATTTGGAGAGGACAGCCCAAGCT
TGGCGCTATCCCCTATCCTGAGCTTGTTGTTGTTGTTATGGTCTAATTTAAATATGGTCTAAAGAAGAAG
AATGGCGCTATCCCCTATCCTGAGCTTGAATTCGGTACGCTGAAATCACCAGTCTCTCTCTACAAATCTA
TCTCTCTCTATTTTCTCCATAAATAATGTGTGAGTAGTTTCCCGATAAGGGAAATTAGGGTTCTTATAGG
GTTTCGCTCATGTGTTGAGCATATAAGAAACCCTTAGTATGTATTTGTATTTGTAAAATACTTCTATCAA
TAAAATTTCTAATTCCTAAAACCAAAATCCAGTACTAAAATCCAGATCTCCTAAAGTCCCTATAGATCTT
TGTCGTGAATATAAACCAGACACGAGACGACTAGACCTGGAGCCCAGACGCCGTTCGAAGCTAGAAGTAC
CGCTTAGGCAGGAGGCCGTTAGGGAAAAGATGCTAAGGCAGGGTTGGTTACGTTGACTCCCCCGTAGGTT
TGGTTTAAATATGATGAAGTGGACGGAAGGAAGGAGGAAGACAAGGAAGGATAAGGTTGCAGGCCCTGTG
CAAGGTAAGAAGATGGAAATTTGATAGAGGTACGCTACTATACTTATACTATACGCTAAGGGAATGATTG
TATTTATACCCTATACCCCCTAATAACCCCTTATCAATTTAAGAAATAATCCGCATAAGCCCCCGCTTAA
AAATTGGTATCAGAGCCATGAATAGGTCTATGACCAAAACTCAAGAGGATAAAACCTCACCAAAATACGA
AAGAGTCCTTAACTCTAAAGATAAAAGATCTTTCAAAATCAAAACTAGTTCCCTCACACCGGTGACGGGG
ATCGCATGCGACCTCTAGACCATCACATTGGAGCTTCAGCTGCTCGAGTTCTATAGTGTCACCTAAATCG
TATGTGTATGATACATAAGGTTATGTATTAATTGTAGCCGCGTTCTTACGTCGACGCACCAATTACGCCC
CGCCCTGTCACTCATCGCAGTACTGTTGTAATTCATTAAGCATTCTGCCGACATGGAAGCCATCACAAAC
GGCATGATGAACCTGAATCGCCAGCGGCATCAGCACCTTGTCGCCTTGCGTATAATATTTGCCCATGGTG
AAAACGGGGGCGAAGAAGTTGTCCATATTGGCCACGTTTAAATCAAAACTGGTGAAACTCACCCAGGGAT
TGGCTGAGACGAAAAACATATTCTCAATAAACCCTTTAGGGAAATAGGCCAGGTTTTCACCGTAACACGC
CACATCTTGCGAATATATGTGTAGAAACTGCCGGAAATCGTCGTGGTATTCACTCCAGAGCGATGAAAAC
GTTTCAGTTTGCTCATGGAAAACGGTGTAACAAGGGTGAACACTATCCCATATTACCAGCTCACCGTCTT
TCATTGCCATACGGAACTCCGGATGAGCATTCATCAGGCGGGCAAGAATGTGAATAAAGGCCGGATAAAA
CTTGTGCTTATTTTTCTTTACGGTCTTTAAAAAGGCCGTAATATCCAGCTGAACGGTCTGGTTATAGGTA
CATTGAGCAACTGACTGAAATGCCTCAAAATGTTCTTTACGATGCCATTGGGATATATCAACGGTGGTAT
ATCCAGTGATTTCTTTCTCCATTTTAGCTTCCTTAGCTCCTGAAAATCTCGATAACTCATTAAAGCTTAT
CGATGATAAGCTGTCAAACATGAGAATTTAGCCCGCCTAATGAGCGGGCTTTTTGTTGTGATCCGCGTTG
CTGGCGTTTTTCCATAGGCTCCGCCCCCCTGACGAGCATCACAAAAATCGACGCTCAAGTCAGAGGTGGC
GAAACCCGACAGGACTATAAAGATACCAGGCGTTTCCCCCCTGGAAGCTCCCTCGTGCGCTCTCCTGTTC
CGACCCTGCCGCTTACCGGATACCTGTCCGCCTTTCTTAATTAAGACCCGGGTACCGAGCTCGAATTCGT
AATCATGTCATAGCTGTTTCCTGTGTGAAATTGTTATCCGCTCACAATTCCACACAACATACGAGCCGGA
AGCATAAAGTGTAAAGCCTGGGGTGCCTAATGAGTGAGCTAACTCACATTAATTGCGTTGCGCTCACTGC
CCGCTTTCCAGTCGGGAAACCTGTCGTGCCAGCTGCATTAATGAATCGGCCAACGCGCGGGGAGAGGCGG
TTTGCGTATTGGAGCTTGAGCTTGGATCAGATTGTCGTTTCCCGCCTTCAGTTTAAACTATCAGTGTTTG
ACAGGATATATTGGCGGGTAAACCTAAGAGAAAAGAGCGTTTATTAGAATAATCGGATATTTAAAAGGGC
GTGAAAAGGTTTATCCGTTCGTCCATTTGTATGTGCATGCCAACCACAGGGTTCCCCTCGGGATCAAAGT
ACTTTAAAGTACTTTAAAGTACTTTAAAGTACTTTGATCCAACCCCTCCGCTGCTATAGTGCAGTCGGCT
TCTGACGTTCAGTGCAGCCGTCTTCTGAAAACGACATGTCGCACAAGTCCTAAGTTACGCGACAGGCTGC
CGCCCTGCCCTTTTCCTGGCGTTTTCTTGTCGCGTGTTTTAGTCGCATAAAGTAGAATACTTGCGACTAG
AACCGGAGACATTACGCCATGAACAAGAGCGCCGCCGCTGGCCTGCTGGGCTATGCCCGCGTCAGCACCG
ACGACCAGGACTTGACCAACCAACGGGCCGAACTGCACGCGGCCGGCTGCACCAAGCTGTTTTCCGAGAA
GATCACCGGCACCAGGCGCGACCGCCCGGAGCTGGCCAGGATGCTTGACCACCTACGCCCTGGCGACGTT
GTGACAGTGACCAGGCTAGACCGCCTGGCCCGCAGCACCCGCGACCTACTGGACATTGCCGAGCGCATCC
AGGAGGCCGGCGCGGGCCTGCGTAGCCTGGCAGAGCCGTGGGCCGACACCACCACGCCGGCCGGCCGCAT
GGTGTTGACCGTGTTCGCCGGCATTGCCGAGTTCGAGCGTTCCCTAATCATCGACCGCACCCGGAGCGGG
CGCGAGGCCGCCAAGGCCCGAGGCGTGAAGTTTGGCCCCCGCCCTACCCTCACCCCGGCACAGATCGCGC
ACGCCCGCGAGCTGATCGACCAGGAAGGCCGCACCGTGAAAGAGGCGGCTGCACTGCTTGGCGTGCATCG
CTCGACCCTGTACCGCGCACTTGAGCGCAGCGAGGAAGTGACGCCCACCGAGGCCAGGCGGCGCGGTGCC
TTCCGTGAGGACGCATTGACCGAGGCCGACGCCCTGGCGGCCGCCGAGAATGAACGCCAAGAGGAACAAG
CATGAAACCGCACCAGGACGGCCAGGACGAACCGTTTTTCATTACCGAAGAGATCGAGGCGGAGATGATC
GCGGCCGGGTACGTGTTCGAGCCGCCCGCGCACGTCTCAACCGTGCGGCTGCATGAAATCCTGGCCGGTT
TGTCTGATGCCAAGCTGGCGGCCTGGCCGGCCAGCTTGGCCGCTGAAGAAACCGAGCGCCGCCGTCTAAA
AAGGTGATGTGTATTTGAGTAAAACAGCTTGCGTCATGCGGTCGCTGCGTATATGATGCGATGAGTAAAT
AAACAAATACGCAAGGGGAACGCATGAAGGTTATCGCTGTACTTAACCAGAAAGGCGGGTCAGGCAAGAC
GACCATCGCAACCCATCTAGCCCGCGCCCTGCAACTCGCCGGGGCCGATGTTCTGTTAGTCGATTCCGAT
CCCCAGGGCAGTGCCCGCGATTGGGCGGCCGTGCGGGAAGATCAACCGCTAACCGTTGTCGGCATCGACC
GCCCGACGATTGACCGCGACGTGAAGGCCATCGGCCGGCGCGACTTCGTAGTGATCGACGGAGCGCCCCA
GGCGGCGGACTTGGCTGTGTCCGCGATCAAGGCAGCCGACTTCGTGCTGATTCCGGTGCAGCCAAGCCCT
TACGACATATGGGCCACCGCCGACCTGGTGGAGCTGGTTAAGCAGCGCATTGAGGTCACGGATGGAAGGC
TACAAGCGGCCTTTGTCGTGTCGCGGGCGATCAAAGGCACGCGCATCGGCGGTGAGGTTGCCGAGGCGCT
GGCCGGGTACGAGCTGCCCATTCTTGAGTCCCGTATCACGCAGCGCGTGAGCTACCCAGGCACTGCCGCC
GCCGGCACAACCGTTCTTGAATCAGAACCCGAGGGCGACGCTGCCCGCGAGGTCCAGGCGCTGGCCGCTG
AAATTAAATCAAAACTCATTTGAGTTAATGAGGTAAAGAGAAAATGAGCAAAAGCACAAACACGCTAAGT
GCCGGCCGTCCGAGCGCACGCAGCAGCAAGGCTGCAACGTTGGCCAGCCTGGCAGACACGCCAGCCATGA
AGCGGGTCAACTTTCAGTTGCCGGCGGAGGATCACACCAAGCTGAAGATGTACGCGGTACGCCAAGGCAA
GACCATTACCGAGCTGCTATCTGAATACATCGCGCAGCTACCAGAGTAAATGAGCAAATGAATAAATGAG
TAGATGAATTTTAGCGGCTAAAGGAGGCGGCATGGAAAATCAAGAACAACCAGGCACCGACGCCGTGGAA
TGCCCCATGTGTGGAGGAACGGGCGGTTGGCCAGGCGTAAGCGGCTGGGTTGTCTGCCGGCCCTGCAATG
GCACTGGAACCCCCAAGCCCGAGGAATCGGCGTGAGCGGTCGCAAACCATCCGGCCCGGTACAAATCGGC
GCGGCGCTGGGTGATGACCTGGTGGAGAAGTTGAAGGCCGCGCAGGCCGCCCAGCGGCAACGCATCGAGG
CAGAAGCACGCCCCGGTGAATCGTGGCAAGCGGCCGCTGATCGAATCCGCAAAGAATCCCGGCAACCGCC
GGCAGCCGGTGCGCCGTCGATTAGGAAGCCGCCCAAGGGCGACGAGCAACCAGATTTTTTCGTTCCGATG
CTCTATGACGTGGGCACCCGCGATAGTCGCAGCATCATGGACGTGGCCGTTTTCCGTCTGTCGAAGCGTG
ACCGACGAGCTGGCGAGGTGATCCGCTACGAGCTTCCAGACGGGCACGTAGAGGTTTCCGCAGGGCCGGC
CGGCATGGCCAGTGTGTGGGATTACGACCTGGTACTGATGGCGGTTTCCCATCTAACCGAATCCATGAAC
CGATACCGGGAAGGGAAGGGAGACAAGCCCGGCCGCGTGTTCCGTCCACACGTTGCGGACGTACTCAAGT
TCTGCCGGCGAGCCGATGGCGGAAAGCAGAAAGACGACCTGGTAGAAACCTGCATTCGGTTAAACACCAC
GCACGTTGCCATGCAGCGTACGAAGAAGGCCAAGAACGGCCGCCTGGTGACGGTATCCGAGGGTGAAGCC
TTGATTAGCCGCTACAAGATCGTAAAGAGCGAAACCGGGCGGCCGGAGTACATCGAGATCGAGCTAGCTG
ATTGGATGTACCGCGAGATCACAGAAGGCAAGAACCCGGACGTGCTGACGGTTCACCCCGATTACTTTTT
GATCGATCCCGGCATCGGCCGTTTTCTCTACCGCCTGGCACGCCGCGCCGCAGGCAAGGCAGAAGCCAGA
TGGTTGTTCAAGACGATCTACGAACGCAGTGGCAGCGCCGGAGAGTTCAAGAAGTTCTGTTTCACCGTGC
GCAAGCTGATCGGGTCAAATGACCTGCCGGAGTACGATTTGAAGGAGGAGGCGGGGCAGGCTGGCCCGAT
CCTAGTCATGCGCTACCGCAACCTGATCGAGGGCGAAGCATCCGCCGGTTCCTAATGTACGGAGCAGATG
CTAGGGCAAATTGCCCTAGCAGGGGAAAAAGGTCGAAAAGGTCTCTTTCCTGTGGATAGCACGTACATTG
GGAACCCAAAGCCGTACATTGGGAACCGGAACCCGTACATTGGGAACCCAAAGCCGTACATTGGGAACCG
GTCACACATGTAAGTGACTGATATAAAAGAGAAAAAAGGCGATTTTTCCGCCTAAAACTCTTTAAAACTT
ATTAAAACTCTTAAAACCCGCCTGGCCTGTGCATAACTGTCTGGCCAGCGCACAGCCGAAGAGCTGCAAA
AAGCGCCTACCCTTCGGTCGCTGCGCTCCCTACGCCCCGCCGCTTCGCGTCGGCCTATCGCGGCCGCTGG
CCGCTCAAAAATGGCTGGCCTACGGCCAGGCAATCTACCAGGGCGCGGACAAGCCGCGCCGTCGCCACTC
GACCGCCGGCGCCCACATCAAGGCACCCTGCCTCGCGCGTTTCGGTGATGACGGTGAAAACCTCTGACAC
ATGCAGCTCCCGGAGACGGTCACAGCTTGTCTGTAAGCGGATGCCGGGAGCAGACAAGCCCGTCAGGGCG
CGTCAGCGGGTGTTGGCGGGTGTCGGGGCGCAGCCATGACCCAGTCACGTAGCGATAGCGGAGTGTATAC
TGGCTTAACTATGCGGCATCAGAGCAGATTGTACTGAGAGTGCACCATATGCGGTGTGAAATACCGCACA
GATGCGTAAGGAGAAAATACCGCATCAGGCGCTCTTCCGCTTCCTCGCTCACTGACTCGCTGCGCTCGGT
CGTTCGGCTGCGGCGAGCGGTATCAGCTCACTCAAAGGCGGTAATACGGTTATCCACAGAATCAGGGGAT
AACGCAGGAAAGAACATGTGAGCAAAAGGCCAGCAAAAGGCCAGGAACCGTAAAAAGGCCGCGTTGCTGG
CGTTTTTCCATAGGCTCCGCCCCCCTGACGAGCATCACAAAAATCGACGCTCAAGTCAGAGGTGGCGAAA
CCCGACAGGACTATAAAGATACCAGGCGTTTCCCCCTGGAAGCTCCCTCGTGCGCTCTCCTGTTCCGACC
CTGCCGCTTACCGGATACCTGTCCGCCTTTCTCCCTTCGGGAAGCGTGGCGCTTTCTCATAGCTCACGCT
GTAGGTATCTCAGTTCGGTGTAGGTCGTTCGCTCCAAGCTGGGCTGTGTGCACGAACCCCCCGTTCAGCC
CGACCGCTGCGCCTTATCCGGTAACTATCGTCTTGAGTCCAACCCGGTAAGACACGACTTATCGCCACTG
GCAGCAGCCACTGGTAACAGGATTAGCAGAGCGAGGTATGTAGGCGGTGCTACAGAGTTCTTGAAGTGGT
GGCCTAACTACGGCTACACTAGAAGGACAGTATTTGGTATCTGCGCTCTGCTGAAGCCAGTTACCTTCGG
AAAAAGAGTTGGTAGCTCTTGATCCGGCAAACAAACCACCGCTGGTAGCGGTGGTTTTTTTGTTTGCAAG
CAGCAGATTACGCGCAGAAAAAAAGGATCTCAAGAAGATCCTTTGATCTTTTCTACGGGGTCTGACGCTC
AGTGGAACGAAAACTCACGTTAAGGGATTTTGGTCATGCATGATATATCTCCCAATTTGTGTAGGGCTTA
TTATGCACGCTTAAAAATAATAAAAGCAGACTTGACCTGATAGTTTGGCTGTGAGCAATTATGTGCTTAG
TGCATCTAACGCTTGAGTTAAGCCGCGCCGCGAAGCGGCGTCGGCTTGAACGAATTTCTAGCTAGACATT
ATTTGCCGACTACCTTGGTGATCTCGCCTTTCACGTAGTGGACAAATTCTTCCAACTGATCTGCGCGCGA
GGCCAAGCGATCTTCTTCTTGTCCAAGATAAGCCTGTCTAGCTTCAAGTATGACGGGCTGATACTGGGCC
GGCAGGCGCTCCATTGCCCAGTCGGCAGCGACATCCTTCGGCGCGATTTTGCCGGTTACTGCGCTGTACC
AAATGCGGGACAACGTAAGCACTACATTTCGCTCATCGCCAGCCCAGTCGGGCGGCGAGTTCCATAGCGT
TAAGGTTTCATTTAGCGCCTCAAATAGATCCTGTTCAGGAACCGGATCAAAGAGTTCCTCCGCCGCTGGA
CCTACCAAGGCAACGCTATGTTCTCTTGCTTTTGTCAGCAAGATAGCCAGATCAATGTCGATCGTGGCTG
GCTCGAAGATACCTGCAAGAATGTCATTGCGCTGCCATTCTCCAAATTGCAGTTCGCGCTTAGCTGGATA
ACGCCACGGAATGATGTCGTCGTGCACAACAATGGTGACTTCTACAGCGCGGAGAATCTCGCTCTCTCCA
GGGGAAGCCGAAGTTTCCAAAAGGTCGTTGATCAAAGCTCGCCGCGTTGTTTCATCAAGCCTTACGGTCA
CCGTAACCAGCAAATCAATATCACTGTGTGGCTTCAGGCCGCCATCCACTGCGGAGCCGTACAAATGTAC
GGCCAGCAACGTCGGTTCGAGATGGCGCTCGATGACGCCAACTACCTCTGATAGTTGAGTCGATACTTCG
GCGATCACCGCTTCCCCCATGATGTTTAACTTTGTTTTAGGGCGACTGCCCTGCTGCGTAACATCGTTGC
TGCTCCATAACATCAAACATCGACCCACGGCGTAACGCGCTTGCTGCTTGGATGCCCGAGGCATAGACTG
TACCCCAAAAAAACAGTCATAACAAGCCATGAAAACCGCCACTGCGCCGTTACCACCGCTGCGTTCGGTC
AAGGTTCTGGACCAGTTGCGTGAGCGCATACGCTACTTGCATTACAGCTTACGAACCGAACAGGCTTATG
TCCACTGGGTTCGTGCCCGAATTGATCACAGGCAGCAACGCTCTGTCATCGTTACAATCAACATGCTACC
CTCCGCGAGATCATCCGTGTTTCAAACCCGGCAGCTTAGTTGCCGTTCTTCCGAATAGCATCGGTAACAT
GAGCAAAGTCTGCCGCCTTACAACGGCTCTCCCGCTGACGCCGTCCCGGACTGATGGGCTGCCTGTATCG
AGTGGTGATTTTGTGCCGAGCTGCCGGTCGGGGAGCTGTTGGCTGGCTGGTGGCAGGATATATTGTGGTG
TAAACAAATTGACGCTTAGACAACTTAATAACACATTGCGGACGTTTTTAATGTACTGAATTAACGCCGA
ATTGCTCTAGCATTCGCCATTCAGGCTGCGCAACTGTTGGGAAGGGCGATCGGTGCGGGCCTCTTCGCTA
TTACGCCAGCTGGCGAAAGGGGGATGTGCTGCAAGGCGATTAAGTTGGGTAACGCCAGGGTTTTCCCAGT
CACGACGTTGTAAAACGACGGCCAGTGCCAAGCTAATTCGCTTCAAGACGTGCTCAAATCACTATTTCCA
CACCCCTATATTTCTATTGCACTCCCTTTTAACTGTTTTTTATTACAAAAATGCCCTGGAAAATGCACTC
CCTTTTTGTGTTTGTTTTTTTGTGAAACGATGTTGTCAGGTAATTTATTTGTCAGTCTACTATGGTGGCC
CATTATATTAATAGCAACTGTCGGTCCAATAGACGACGTCGATTTTCTGCATTTGTTTAACCACGTGGAT
TTTATGACATTTTATATTAGTTAATTTGTAAAACCTACCCAATTAAAGACCTCATATGTTCTAAAGACTA
ATACTTAATGATAACAATTTTCTTTTAGTGAAGAAAGGGATAATTAGTAAATATGGAACAAGGGCAGAAG
ATTTATTAAAGCCGCGTAAGAGACAACAAGTAGGTACGTGGAGTGTCTTAGGTGACTTACCCACATAACA
TAAAGTGACATTAACAAACATAGCTAATGCTCCTATTTGAATAGTGCATATCAGCATACCTTATTACATA
TAGATAGGAGCAAACTCTAGCTAGATTGTTGAGCAGATCTCGGTGACGGGCAGGACCGGACGGGGCGGTA
CCGGCAGGCTGAAGTCCAGCTGCCAGAAACCCACGTCATGCCAGTTCCCGTGCTTGAAGCCGGCCGCCCG
CAGCATGCCGCGGGGGGCATATCCGAGCGCCTCGTGCATGCGCACGCTCGGGTCGTTGGGCAGCCCGATG
ACAGCGACCACGCTCTTGAAGCCCTGTGCCTCCAGGGACTTCAGCAGGTGGGTGTAGAGCGTGGAGCCCA
GTCCCGTCCGCTGGTGGCGGGGGGAGACGTACACGGTCGACTCGGCCGTCCAGTCGTAGGCGTTGCGTGC
CTTCCAGGGGCCCGCGTAGGCGATGCCGGCGACCTCGCCGTCCACCTCGGCGACGAGCCAGGGATAGCGC
TCCCGCAGACGGACGAGGTCGTCCGTCCACTCCTGCGGTTCCTGCGGCTCGGTACGGAAGTTGACCGTGC
TTGTCTCGATGTAGTGGTTGACGATGGTGCAGACCGCCGGCATGTCCGCCTCGGTGGCACGGCGGATGTC
GGCCGGGCGTCGTTCTGGGCTCATGGTAGATCCCCCGTTCGTAAATGGTGAAAATTTTCAGAAAATTGCT
TTTGCTTTAAAAGAAATGATTTAAATTGCTGCAATAGAAGTAGAATGCTTGATTGCTTGAGATTCGTTTG
TTTTGTATATGTTGTGTTGAGAATTAATTCTCGAGGTCCTCTCCAAATGAAATGAACTTCCTTATATAGA
GGAAGGGTCTTGCGAAGGATAGTGGGATTGTGCGTCATCCCTTACGTCAGTGGAGATATCACATCAATCC
ACTTGCTTTGAAGACGTGGTTGGAACGTCTTCTTTTTCCACGATGCTCCTCGTGGGTGGGGGTCCATCTT
TGGGACCACTGTCGGCAGAGGCATCTTCAACGATGGCCTTTCCTTTATCGCAATGATGGCATTTGTAGGA
GCCACCTTCCTTTTCCACTATCTTCACAATAAAGTGACAGATAGCTGGGCAATGGAATCCGAGGAGGTTT
CCGGATATTACCCTTTGTTGAAAAGTCTCAATTGCCCTTTGGTCTTCTGAGACTGTATCTTTGATATTTT
TGGAGTAGACAAGTGTGTCGTGCTCCACCATGTTATCACATCAATCCACTTGCTTTGAAGACGTGGTTGG
AACGTCTTCTTTTTCCACGATGCTCCTCGTGGGTGGGGGTCCATCTTTGGGACCACTGTCGGCAGAGGCA
TCTTCAACGATGGCCTTTCCTTTATCGCAATGATGGCATTTGTAGGAGCCACCTTCCTTTTCCACTATCT
TCACAATAAAGTGACAGATAGCTGGGCAATGGAATCCGAGGAGGTTTCCGGATATTACCCTTTGTTGAAA
AGTCTCAATTGCCCTTTGGTCTTCTGAGACTGTATCTTTGATATTTTTGGAGTAGACAAGTGTGTCGTGC
TCCACCATGTTGACCTGCAGGCATGCAAGCTTGCATGCCTGCAGGTCGACTCTAGAGAGTTAATTAAGTT
TGCAAGCAGCAGATTACGCGCAGAAAAAAAGGATCTCAAGGAGATCCTTTGGATCACAAAAAAAAAGCCC
GCTCATTAGGCGGGTTAAATTCCCGGGTACTGCAGCCGATTCATTAATGCAGGTTAACCTGGCTTATCGA
AATTAATACGACTCACTATAGGGAGACCGGCAGATCTGATCCCTACTCCAAAAATGTCAAAGATACAGTC
TCAGAAGATCAAAGGGCTATTGAGACTTTTCAACAAAGGGTAATTTCGGGAAACCTCCTCGGATTCCATT
GCCCAGCTATCTGTCACTTCATCGAAAGGACAGTGGAAAAGGAAGGTGGCTCCTACAAATGCCATCATTG
CGATAAAGGAAAGGCTATCATTCAAGATGCCTCTGCCGACAGTGGTCCCAAAGATGGACCCCCACCCACG
AGGAGCATCGTGGGAAAAGAAGACGTTCCAACCACGTCTTCAAAGCAAGTGGATTGATGTGACATCTCCA
CTGACGTAAGGGAT
