>Addgene plasmid #84812 | TF101-STTM-miR390 | depositor partial sequence | sequence record 162746 | STTM
GGCGCTATCCCCTATCCTGAGCTTGTTGTTGTTGTTATGGTCTAATTTAAATATGGTCTAAAGAAGAAGA
ATGGCGCTATCCCCTATCCTGAGCTT
