>Addgene plasmid #84812 | TF101-STTM-miR390 | addgene partial sequence | sequence record 166698 | SP6 5'-ATTTAGGTGACACTATAG-3'
CGGTGTGAGGGAACTAGTTTTGATTTTGAAAGATCTTTTATCTTTAGAGTTAAGGACTCTTTCGTATTTT
GGTGAGGTTTTATCCTCTTGAGTTTTGGTCATAGACCTATTCATGGCTCTGATACCAATTTTTAAGCGGG
GGCTTATGCGGATTATTTCTTAAATTGATAAGGGGTTATTAGGGGGTATAGGGTATAAATACAATCATTC
CCTTAGCGTATAGTATAAGTATAGTAGCGTACCTCTATCAAATTTCCATCTTCTTACCTTGCACAGGGCC
TGCAACCTTATCCTTCCTTGTCTTCCTCCTTCCTTCCGTCCACTTCATCATATTTAAACCAAACCTACGG
GGGAGTCAACGTAACCAACCCTGCCTTAGCATCTTTTCCCTAACGGCCTCCTGCCTAAGCGGTACTTCTA
GCTTCGAACGGCGTCTGGGCTCCAGGTCTAGTCGTCTCGTGTCTGGTTTATATTCACGACAAAGATCTAT
AGGGACTTTAGGAGATCTGGATTTTAGTACTGGATTTTGGTTTTAGGAATTAGAAATTTTATTGATAGAA
GTATTTTACAAATACAAATACATACTAAGGGTTTCTTATATGCTCAACACATGAGCGAAACCCTATAAGA
ACCCTAATTTCCCTTATCGGGAAACTACTCACACATTATTTATGGAGAAAATAGAGAGAGATAGATTTGT
AGAGAGAGACTGGTGATTTCAGCGTAC
